Addgene plasmid #74803: pGWB409
Purpose: (Empty Backbone) Gateway cloning compatible binary vector for N-terminal fusion with 6xHis (CaMV35S promoter).
Depositing lab: Tsuyoshi Nakagawa. Depositing organization: Shimane University. Publication: Improved Gateway binary vectors: high-performance vectors for creation of fusion constructs in transgenic analysis of plants. Nakagawa T, Suzuki T, Murata S, Nakamura S, Hino T, Maeo K, Tabata R, Kawai T, Tanaka K, Niwa Y, Watanabe Y, Nakamura K, Kimura T, Ishiguro S. Biosci Biotechnol Biochem. 2007 Aug;71(8):2095-100. Epub 2007 Aug 7. 10.1271/bbb.70216 PubMed 17690442.
Backbone
  Vector backbone: pPZP221
  Backbone manufacturer: Hajdukiewicz P., Svab Z. and Maliga P.
  Backbone size (bp): 8500
  Modifications to backbone: gentamycin-resistant marker was removed and kanamycin-resistant marker (NOS promoter:NPTII:NOS terminator) was inserted.
  Vector type: Plant Expression
  Promoter: CaMV35S
  Selectable markers: Kanamycin
Growth in bacteria
  Bacterial resistance: Chloramphenicol and Spectinomycin, 25 & 50 μg/mL
  Growth temperature: 37°C
  Growth strain: ccdB Survival
  Copy number: High Copy
Gene/Insert
  Cloning method: Gateway Cloning
Terms and licenses: Academic/Nonprofit Terms; Industry Terms: Not Available to Industry
How to cite: pGWB409 was a gift from Tsuyoshi Nakagawa (Addgene plasmid # 74803 ; http://n2t.net/addgene:74803 ; RRID:Addgene_74803)
