[The description below was written by a language model from this plasmid's Addgene catalogue record and pLannotate feature annotations shown in this document.]
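Description:
pGWB409 is an empty Gateway destination binary vector for Agrobacterium-mediated plant transformation, built on the pPZP221 backbone. It lets a gene of interest be expressed in plants from the CaMV 35S promoter as an N-terminal 6xHis fusion. The full depositor sequence is about 11.7 kb. Outside the T-DNA, the backbone carries a ColE1/pBR322-type origin with the bom mobilisation region for high-copy replication in E. coli. The pVS1 oriV, RepA and StaA functions provide replication and stable maintenance in Agrobacterium. An aadA gene confers spectinomycin/streptomycin resistance for bacterial selection.

Between the nopaline-type right and left T-DNA border repeats lie two units. The expression cassette runs from the CaMV 35S promoter through a short His-tag coding segment (annotated as a fragment of a composite tag) into the Gateway cassette and ends at a NOS terminator. The Gateway cassette consists of attR1, a chloramphenicol resistance gene, the ccdB toxin gene and attR2. An LR recombination with an entry clone replaces the CmR–ccdB segment with the insert, placing it in frame downstream of the His tag. The ccdB gene counterselects unrecombined vector in ordinary E. coli strains, so the empty plasmid is propagated in a ccdB-tolerant strain under chloramphenicol and spectinomycin selection.

The second unit is the plant selectable marker, NOS promoter–NPTII–NOS terminator, which confers kanamycin resistance on transformed plant cells. According to the record, it replaced the gentamycin marker of the parental backbone. Remnants of lacZα and lac regulatory sequences from the original cloning region are also annotated. The vector is suited to constitutive expression of His-tagged proteins in transgenic plants for detection or affinity purification.
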