Features (pLannotate 1.2.2; 32 found; start..end, strand, type, name):
     54..78      -  misc_feature   RB T-DNA repeat: right border repeat from nopaline C58 T-DNA
    144..298     -  CDS            lacZα (fragment): LacZα fragment of β-galactosidase; lacZ fragment
    301..321     -  misc_feature   MCS (fragment): pUC18/19 multiple cloning site
    812..1153    +  promoter       CaMV 35S promoter: strong constitutive promoter from cauliflower mosaic virus
   1178..1196    +  CDS            capTEV™ (fragment): composite tag for in vivo biotinylation, TEV protease cleavage, and 6xHis tagging
   1205..1329    +  protein_bind   attR1: mutant version of attR; recombination site for the Gateway® LR reaction LR Clonase™
   1366..1396    +  promoter       lac UV5 promoter: E. coli lac promoter with an "up" mutation
   1421..1449    +  promoter       cat promoter (fragment): promoter of the E. coli cat gene encoding chloramphenicol acetyltransferase
   1450..2109    +  CDS            CmR: chloramphenicol acetyltransferase; cat; confers resistance to chloramphenicol
   2288..2446    +  CDS            ccdA (fragment): CCDA_ECO57 - Also known as H, letA. Experimental evidence at protein level: Swiss-Prot protein existence level 1. Antitoxin component of a type II toxin-antitoxin (TA) system which inhibits the post-segregational killing (PSK) of plasmid-free cells, also referred to as a plasmid addiction system. Binds to and blocks the activity of CcdB; will also remove bound CcdB protein from the CcdB-GyrA complex by forming a CcdA-CcdB complex, a process termed rejuvenation. Functions as a transcriptional corepressor for the ccdAB operon, repression also requires CcdB (By similarity). From Escherichia coli
   2451..2753    +  CDS            ccdB: CCDB_ECOLI - Also known as G, letB, letD. Experimental evidence at protein level: Swiss-Prot protein existence level 1. Toxic component of a type II toxin-antitoxin (TA) system, functioning in plasmid maintainence. Responsible for the post- segregational killing (PSK) of plasmid-free cells, also referred to as a plasmid addiction system. Half-life of over 2 hours. Cell killing by CcdB is accompanied by filamentation, defects in chromosome and plasmid segregation, defects in cell division, formation of anucleate cells, decreased DNA synthesis and plasmid loss. Interferes with the activity of DN
   2797..2921    -  protein_bind   attR2: mutant version of attR; recombination site for the Gateway® LR reaction LR Clonase™
   2947..3199    +  terminator     NOS terminator: nopaline synthase terminator and poly(A) signal
   3255..3277    -  protein_bind   lac operator (fragment): The lac repressor binds to the lac operator to inhibit transcription in E. coli. This inhibition can be relieved by adding lactose or isopropyl-β-D-thiogalactopyranoside (IPTG). lac repressor encoded by lacI
   3281..3311    -  promoter       lac promoter: promoter for the E. coli lac operon
   3326..3347    -  protein_bind   CAP binding site: CAP binding activates transcription in the presence of cAMP. E. coli catabolite activator protein
   3381..3633    -  terminator     NOS terminator: nopaline synthase terminator and poly(A) signal
   3640..3846    -  CDS            ocd (fragment): OCD_AGRFC - Experimental evidence at protein level: Swiss-Prot protein existence level 1. Catalyzes the conversion of L-ornithine into L-proline with release of ammonia. Is involved in the utilization of nopaline, a catabolic pathway that proceeds through L-arginine and L-ornithine to L-proline. Nopaline is a predominant opine in plant cells transformed with Ti plasmid pTiC58. From Agrobacterium fabrum (strain C58 / ATCC 33970) (Agrobacterium tumefaciens (strain C58)).
   3853..4002    -  CDS            ble (fragment): BLE_KLEPN - Experimental evidence at protein level: Swiss-Prot protein existence level 1. Binding protein with a strong affinity to the bleomycin family of antibiotics. Binds to CL990; an antimitotic-antibiotic compound. From Klebsiella pneumoniae.
   4023..4817    -  CDS            NeoR/KanR: aminoglycoside phosphotransferase from Tn5; aph(3')-II (or nptII); confers resistance to neomycin, kanamycin, and G418 (Geneticin®)
   4838..5021    -  promoter       NOS promoter: nopaline synthase promoter NOS promoter
   5227..5251    -  misc_feature   LB T-DNA repeat: left border repeat from nopaline C58 T-DNA
   5510..5533    +  promoter       Pc promoter (fragment): intI1 (promoter lies within the coding sequence); class 1 integron promoter
   5709..5765    +  CDS            GmR (fragment): gentamycin acetyltransferase; aacC1; confers resistance to gentamycin
   5776..6563    +  CDS            SmR (fragment): aminoglycoside adenylyltransferase (Murphy, 1985); aadA; confers resistance to spectinomycin and streptomycin
   6809..7397    +  rep_origin     ori: high-copy-number ColE1/pMB1/pBR322/pUC origin of replication
   7583..7723    -  misc_feature   bom: basis of mobility region from pBR322
   7825..7864    -  CDS            rop (fragment): Rop protein, which maintains plasmids at low copy number; rop
   8067..8261    -  rep_origin     pVS1 oriV: origin of replication for the Pseudomonas plasmid pVS1 (Heeb et al., 2000)
   8327..9400    -  CDS            pVS1 RepA: replication protein from the Pseudomonas plasmid pVS1 (Heeb et al., 2000)
   9829..10458   -  CDS            pVS1 StaA: stability protein from the Pseudomonas plasmid pVS1 (Heeb et al., 2000)
  11018..11419   -  CDS            Y4CG_SINFN (fragment): Protein inferred from homology: Swiss-Prot protein existence level 3. From Sinorhizobium fredii (strain NBRC 101917 / NGR234).
>Addgene plasmid #74803 | pGWB409 | depositor full sequence | sequence record 141483 | pGWB409 sequence 11705 bps
TTTCACGCCCTTTTAAATATCCGATTATTCTAATAAACGCTCTTTTCTCTTAGGTTTACCCGCCAATATA
TCCTGTCAAACACTGATAGTTTAAACTGAAGGCGGGAAACGACAATCTGATCCAAGCTCAAGCTGCTCTA
GCATTCGCCATTCAGGCTGCGCAACTGTTGGGAAGGGCGATCGGTGCGGGCCTCTTCGCTATTACGCCAG
CTGGCGAAAGGGGGATGTGCTGCAAGGCGATTAAGTTGGGTAACGCCAGGGTTTTCCCAGTCACGACGTT
GTAAAACGACGGCCAGTGCCAAGCTTGCATGCCTGCAGGTCCCCAGATTAGCCTTTTCAATTTCAGAAAG
AATGCTAACCCACAGATGGTTAGAGAGGCTTACGCAGCAGGTCTCATCAAGACGATCTACCCGAGCAATA
ATCTCCAGGAAATCAAATACCTTCCCAAGAAGGTTAAAGATGCAGTCAAAAGATTCAGGACTAACTGCAT
CAAGAACACAGAGAAAGATATATTTCTCAAGATCAGAAGTACTATTCCAGTATGGACGATTCAAGGCTTG
CTTCACAAACCAAGGCAAGTAATAGAGATTGGAGTCTCTAAAAAGGTAGTTCCCACTGAATCAAAGGCCA
TGGAGTCAAAGATTCAAATAGAGGACCTAACAGAACTCGCCGTAAAGACTGGCGAACAGTTCATACAGAG
TCTCTTACGACTCAATGACAAGAAGAAAATCTTCGTCAACATGGTGGAGCACGACACACTTGTCTACTCC
AAAAATATCAAAGATACAGTCTCAGAAGACCAAAGGGCAATTGAGACTTTTCAACAAAGGGTAATATCCG
GAAACCTCCTCGGATTCCATTGCCCAGCTATCTGTCACTTTATTGTGAAGATAGTGGAAAAGGAAGGTGG
CTCCTACAAATGCCATCATTGCGATAAAGGAAAGGCCATCGTTGAAGATGCCTCTGCCGACAGTGGTCCC
AAAGATGGACCCCCACCCACGAGGAGCATCGTGGAAAAAGAAGACGTTCCAACCACGTCTTCAAAGCAAG
TGGATTGATGTGATATCTCCACTGACGTAAGGGATGACGCACAATCCCACTATCCTTCGCAAGACCCTTC
CTCTATATAAGGAAGTTCATTTCATTTGGAGAGAACACGGGGGACTCTAGAATGAGCCATCATCATCATC
ATCATGCTGTTATCACAAGTTTGTACAAAAAAGCTGAACGAGAAACGTAAAATGATATAAATATCAATAT
ATTAAATTAGATTTTGCATAAAAAACAGACTACATAATACTGTAAAACACAACATATCCAGTCACTATGG
CGGCCCCTCGAGGGGCCGCATTAGGCACCCCAGGCTTTACACTTTATGCTTCCGGCTCGTATAATGTGTG
GATTTTGAGTTAGGATCCGGCGAGATTTTCAGGAGCTAAGGAAGCTAAAATGGAGAAAAAAATCACTGGA
TATACCACCGTTGATATATCCCAATGGCATCGTAAAGAACATTTTGAGGCATTTCAGTCAGTTGCTCAAT
GTACCTATAACCAGACCGTTCAGCTGGATATTACGGCCTTTTTAAAGACCGTAAAGAAAAATAAGCACAA
GTTTTATCCGGCCTTTATTCACATTCTTGCCCGCCTGATGAATGCTCATCCGGAATTCCGTATGGCAATG
AAAGACGGTGAGCTGGTGATATGGGATAGTGTTCACCCTTGTTACACCGTTTTCCATGAGCAAACTGAAA
CGTTTTCATCGCTCTGGAGTGAATACCACGACGATTTCCGGCAGTTTCTACACATATATTCGCAAGATGT
GGCGTGTTACGGTGAAAACCTGGCCTATTTCCCTAAAGGGTTTATTGAGAATATGTTTTTCGTCTCAGCC
AATCCCTGGGTGAGTTTCACCAGTTTTGATTTAAACGTGGCCAATATGGACAACTTCTTCGCCCCCGTTT
TCACCATGGGCAAATATTATACGCAAGGCGACAAGGTGCTGATGCCGCTGGCGATTCAGGTTCATCATGC
CGTCTGTGATGGCTTCCATGTCGGCAGAATGCTTAATGAATTACAACAGTACTGCGATGAGTGGCAGGGC
GGGGCGTAAACGCGTGGATCCGGCTTACTAAAAGCCAGATAACAGTATGCGTATTTGCGCGCTGATTTTT
GCGGTATAAGAATATATACTGATATGTATACCCGAAGTATGTCAAAAAGAGGTGTGCTATGAAGCAGCGT
ATTACAGTGACAGTTGACAGCGACAGCTATCAGTTGCTCAAGGCATATATGATGTCAATATCTCCGGTCT
GGTAAGCACAACCATGCAGAATGAAGCCCGTCGTCTGCGTGCCGAACGCTGGAAAGCGGAAAATCAGGAA
GGGATGGCTGAGGTCGCCCGGTTTATTGAAATGAACGGCTCTTTTGCTGACGAGAACAGGGACTGGTGAA
ATGCAGTTTAAGGTTTACACCTATAAAAGAGAGAGCCGTTATCGTCTGTTTGTGGATGTACAGAGTGATA
TTATTGACACGCCCGGGCGACGGATGGTGATCCCCCTGGCCAGTGCACGTCTGCTGTCAGATAAAGTCTC
CCGTGAACTTTACCCGGTGGTGCATATCGGGGATGAAAGCTGGCGCATGATGACCACCGATATGGCCAGT
GTGCCGGTCTCCGTTATCGGGGAAGAAGTGGCTGATCTCAGCCACCGCGAAAATGACATCAAAAACGCCA
TTAACCTGATGTTCTGGGGAATATAAATGTCAGGCTCCCTTATACACAGCCAGTCTGCAGGTCGACCATA
GTGACTGGATATGTTGTGTTTTACAGTATTATGTAGTCTGTTTTTTATGCAAAATCTAATTTAATATATT
GATATTTATATCATTTTACGTTTCTCGTTCAGCTTTCTTGTACAAAGTGGTGATAACCTAGAGCTCGAAT
TTCCCCGATCGTTCAAACATTTGGCAATAAAGTTTCTTAAGATTGAATCCTGTTGCCGGTCTTGCGATGA
TTATCATATAATTTCTGTTGAATTACGTTAAGCATGTAATAATTAACATGTAATGCATGACGTTATTTAT
GAGATGGGTTTTTATGATTAGAGTCCCGCAATTATACATTTAATACGCGATAGAAAACAAAATATAGCGC
GCAAACTAGGATAAATTATCGCGCGCGGTGTCATCTATGTTACTAGATCGGGAATTGGTTCCGGAACCAA
TTCGTAATCATGGTCATAGCTGTTTCCTGTGTGAAATTGTTATCCGCTCACAATTCCACACAACATACGA
GCCGGAAGCATAAAGTGTAAAGCCTGGGGTGCCTAATGAGTGAGCTAACTCACATTAGGCTGAATTAGGC
GCGCCTATTTCTGAATTCCCGATCTAGTAACATAGATGACACCGCGCGCGATAATTTATCCTAGTTTGCG
CGCTATATTTTGTTTTCTATCGCGTATTAAATGTATAATTGCGGGACTCTAATCATAAAAACCCATCTCA
TAAATAACGTCATGCATTACATGTTAATTATTACATGCTTAACGTAATTCAACAGAAATTATATGATAAT
CATCGCAAGACCGGCAACAGGATTCAATCTTAAGAAACTTTATTGCCAAATGTTTGAACGATCGGGGATC
ATCCGGGTCTGTGGCGGGAACTCCACGAAAATATCCGAACGCAGCAAGATATCGCGGTGCATCTCGGTCT
TGCCTGGGCAGTCGCCGCCGACGCCGTTGATGTGGACGCCGGGCCCGATCATATTGTCGCTCAGGATCGT
GGCGTTGTGCTTGTCGGCCGTTGCTGTCGTAATGATATCGGCACCTTCGACCGCCTGTTCCGCAGAGATC
CCGTGGGCGAAGAACTCCAGCATGAGATCCCCGCGCTGGAGGATCATCCAGCCGGCGTCCCGGAAAACGA
TTCCGAAGCCCAACCTTTCATAGAAGGCGGCGGTGGAATCGAAATCTCGTGATGGCAGGTTGGGCGTCGC
TTGGTCGGTCATTTCGAACCCCAGAGTCCCGCTCAGAAGAACTCGTCAAGAAGGCGATAGAAGGCGATGC
GCTGCGAATCGGGAGCGGCGATACCGTAAAGCACGAGGAAGCGGTCAGCCCATTCGCCGCCAAGCTCTTC
AGCAATATCACGGGTAGCCAACGCTATGTCCTGATAGCGGTCCGCCACACCCAGCCGGCCACAGTCGATG
AATCCAGAAAAGCGGCCATTTTCCACCATGATATTCGGCAAGCAGGCATCGCCATGGGTCACGACGAGAT
CATCGCCGTCGGGCATGCGCGCCTTGAGCCTGGCGAACAGTTCGGCTGGCGCGAGCCCCTGATGCTCTTC
GTCCAGATCATCCTGATCGACAAGACCGGCTTCCATCCGAGTACGTGCTCGCTCGATGCGATGTTTCGCT
TGGTGGTCGAATGGGCAGGTAGCCGGATCAAGCGTATGCAGCCGCCGCATTGCATCAGCCATGATGGATA
CTTTCTCGGCAGGAGCAAGGTGAGATGACAGGAGATCCTGCCCCGGCACTTCGCCCAATAGCAGCCAGTC
CCTTCCCGCTTCAGTGACAACGTCGAGCACAGCTGCGCAAGGAACGCCCGTCGTGGCCAGCCACGATAGC
CGCGCTGCCTCGTCCTGCAGTTCATTCAGGGCACCGGACAGGTCGGTCTTGACAAAAAGAACCGGGCGCC
CCTGCGCTGACAGCCGGAACACGGCGGCATCAGAGCAGCCGATTGTCTGTTGTGCCCAGTCATAGCCGAA
TAGCCTCTCCACCCAAGCGGCCGGAGAACCTGCGTGCAATCCATCTTGTTCAATCATGCGAAACGATCCA
GATCCGGTGCAGATTATTTGGATTGAGAGTGAATATGAGACTCTAATTGGATACCGAGGGGAATTTATGG
AACGTCAGTGGAGCATTTTTGACAAGAAATATTTGCTAGCTGATAGTGACCTTAGGCGACTTTTGAACGC
GCAATAATGGTTTCTGACGTATGTGCTTAGCTCATTAAACTCCAGAAACCCGCGGCTGAGTGGCTCCTTC
AACGTTGCGGTTCTGTCAGTTCCAAACGTAAAACGGCTTGTCCCGCGTCATCGGCGGGGGTCATAACGTG
ACTCCCTTAATTCTCCGCTCATGATGAATTCAGAAATAAATTCAGCCTAATTCGGCGTTAATTCAGTACA
TTAAAAACGTCCGCAATGTGTTATTAAGTTGTCTAAGCGTCAATTTGTTTACACCACAATATATCCTGCC
ACCAGCCAGCCAACAGCTCCCCGACCGGCAGCTCGGCACAAAATCACCACTCGATACAGGCAGCCCATCA
GTCCGGGACGGCGTCAGCGGGAGAGCCGTTGTAAGGCGGCAGACTTTGCTCATGTTACCGATGCTATTCG
GAAGAACGGCAACTAAGCTGCCGGGTTTGAAACACGGATGATCTCGCGGAGGGTAGCATGTTGATTGTAA
CGATGACAGAGCGTTGCTGCCTGTGATCAATTCGGGCACGAACCCAGTGGACATAAGCCTGTTCGGTTCG
TAAGCTGTAATGCAAGTAGCGTATGCGCTCACGCAACTGGTCCAGAACCTTGACCGAACGCAGCGGTGGT
AACGGCGCAGTGGCGGTTTTCATGGCTTGTTATGACTGTTTTTTTGGGGTACAGTCTATGCCTCGGGCAT
CCAAGCAGCAAGCGCGTTACGCCGTGGGTCGATGTTTGATGTTATGGAGCAGCAACGATGTTACGCAGCA
GGGCAGTCGCCCTAAAACAAAGTTAAACATCATGGGGGAAGCGGTGATCGCCGAAGTATCGACTCAACTA
TCAGAGGTAGTTGGCGTCATCGAGCGCCATCTCGAACCGACGTTGCTGGCCGTACATTTGTACGGCTCCG
CAGTGGATGGCGGCCTGAAGCCACACAGTGATATTGATTTGCTGGTTACGGTGACCGTAAGGCTTGATGA
AACAACGCGGCGAGCTTTGATCAACGACCTTTTGGAAACTTCGGCTTCCCCTGGAGAGAGCGAGATTCTC
CGCGCTGTAGAAGTCACCATTGTTGTGCACGACGACATCATTCCGTGGCGTTATCCAGCTAAGCGCGAAC
TGCAATTTGGAGAATGGCAGCGCAATGACATTCTTGCAGGTATCTTCGAGCCAGCCACGATCGACATTGA
TCTGGCTATCTTGCTGACAAAAGCAAGAGAACATAGCGTTGCCTTGGTAGGTCCAGCGGCGGAGGAACTC
TTTGATCCGGTTCCTGAACAGGATCTATTTGAGGCGCTAAATGAAACCTTAACGCTATGGAACTCGCCGC
CCGACTGGGCTGGCGATGAGCGAAATGTAGTGCTTACGTTGTCCCGCATTTGGTACAGCGCAGTAACCGG
CAAAATCGCGCCGAAGGATGTCGCTGCCGACTGGGCAATGGAGCGCCTGCCGGCCCAGTATCAGCCCGTC
ATACTTGAAGCTAGACAGGCTTATCTTGGACAAGAAGAAGATCGCTTGGCCTCGCGCGCAGATCAGTTGG
AAGAATTTGTCCACTACGTGAAAGGCGAGATCACCAAGGTAGTCGGCAAATAATGTCTAGCTAGAAATTC
GTTCAAGCCGACGCCGCTTCGCGGCGCGGCTTAACTCAAGCGTTAGATGCACTAAGCACATAATTGCTCA
CAGCCAAACTATCAGGTCAAGTCTGCTTTTATTATTTTTAAGCGTGCATAATAAGCCCTACACAAATTGG
GAGATATATCATGCATGACCAAAATCCCTTAACGTGAGTTTTCGTTCCACTGAGCGTCAGACCCCGTAGA
AAAGATCAAAGGATCTTCTTGAGATCCTTTTTTTCTGCGCGTAATCTGCTGCTTGCAAACAAAAAAACCA
CCGCTACCAGCGGTGGTTTGTTTGCCGGATCAAGAGCTACCAACTCTTTTTCCGAAGGTAACTGGCTTCA
GCAGAGCGCAGATACCAAATACTGTCCTTCTAGTGTAGCCGTAGTTAGGCCACCACTTCAAGAACTCTGT
AGCACCGCCTACATACCTCGCTCTGCTAATCCTGTTACCAGTGGCTGCTGCCAGTGGCGATAAGTCGTGT
CTTACCGGGTTGGACTCAAGACGATAGTTACCGGATAAGGCGCAGCGGTCGGGCTGAACGGGGGGTTCGT
GCACACAGCCCAGCTTGGAGCGAACGACCTACACCGAACTGAGATACCTACAGCGTGAGCTATGAGAAAG
CGCCACGCTTCCCGAAGGGAGAAAGGCGGACAGGTATCCGGTAAGCGGCAGGGTCGGAACAGGAGAGCGC
ACGAGGGAGCTTCCAGGGGGAAACGCCTGGTATCTTTATAGTCCTGTCGGGTTTCGCCACCTCTGACTTG
AGCGTCGATTTTTGTGATGCTCGTCAGGGGGGCGGAGCCTATGGAAAAACGCCAGCAACGCGGCCTTTTT
ACGGTTCCTGGCCTTTTGCTGGCCTTTTGCTCACATGTTCTTTCCTGCGTTATCCCCTGATTCTGTGGAT
AACCGTATTACCGCCTTTGAGTGAGCTGATACCGCTCGCCGCAGCCGAACGACCGAGCGCAGCGAGTCAG
TGAGCGAGGAAGCGGAAGAGCGCCTGATGCGGTATTTTCTCCTTACGCATCTGTGCGGTATTTCACACCG
CATATGGTGCACTCTCAGTACAATCTGCTCTGATGCCGCATAGTTAAGCCAGTATACACTCCGCTATCGC
TACGTGACTGGGTCATGGCTGCGCCCCGACACCCGCCAACACCCGCTGACGCGCCCTGACGGGCTTGTCT
GCTCCCGGCATCCGCTTACAGACAAGCTGTGACCGTCTCCGGGAGCTGCATGTGTCAGAGGTTTTCACCG
TCATCACCGAAACGCGCGAGGCAGGGTGCCTTGATGTGGGCGCCGGCGGTCGAGTGGCGACGGCGCGGCT
TGTCCGCGCCCTGGTAGATTGCCTGGCCGTAGGCCAGCCATTTTTGAGCGGCCAGCGGCCGCGATAGGCC
GACGCGAAGCGGCGGGGCGTAGGGAGCGCAGCGACCGAAGGGTAGGCGCTTTTTGCAGCTCTTCGGCTGT
GCGCTGGCCAGACAGTTATGCACAGGCCAGGCGGGTTTTAAGAGTTTTAATAAGTTTTAAAGAGTTTTAG
GCGGAAAAATCGCCTTTTTTCTCTTTTATATCAGTCACTTACATGTGTGACCGGTTCCCAATGTACGGCT
TTGGGTTCCCAATGTACGGGTTCCGGTTCCCAATGTACGGCTTTGGGTTCCCAATGTACGTGCTATCCAC
AGGAAAGAGACCTTTTCGACCTTTTTCCCCTGCTAGGGCAATTTGCCCTAGCATCTGCTCCGTACATTAG
GAACCGGCGGATGCTTCGCCCTCGATCAGGTTGCGGTAGCGCATGACTAGGATCGGGCCAGCCTGCCCCG
CCTCCTCCTTCAAATCGTACTCCGGCAGGTCATTTGACCCGATCAGCTTGCGCACGGTGAAACAGAACTT
CTTGAACTCTCCGGCGCTGCCACTGCGTTCGTAGATCGTCTTGAACAACCATCTGGCTTCTGCCTTGCCT
GCGGCGCGGCGTGCCAGGCGGTAGAGAAAACGGCCGATGCCGGGATCGATCAAAAAGTAATCGGGGTGAA
CCGTCAGCACGTCCGGGTTCTTGCCTTCTGTGATCTCGCGGTACATCCAATCAGCTAGCTCGATCTCGAT
GTACTCCGGCCGCCCGGTTTCGCTCTTTACGATCTTGTAGCGGCTAATCAAGGCTTCACCCTCGGATACC
GTCACCAGGCGGCCGTTCTTGGCCTTCTTCGTACGCTGCATGGCAACGTGCGTGGTGTTTAACCGAATGC
AGGTTTCTACCAGGTCGTCTTTCTGCTTTCCGCCATCGGCTCGCCGGCAGAACTTGAGTACGTCCGCAAC
GTGTGGACGGAACACGCGGCCGGGCTTGTCTCCCTTCCCTTCCCGGTATCGGTTCATGGATTCGGTTAGA
TGGGAAACCGCCATCAGTACCAGGTCGTAATCCCACACACTGGCCATGCCGGCCGGCCCTGCGGAAACCT
CTACGTGCCCGTCTGGAAGCTCGTAGCGGATCACCTCGCCAGCTCGTCGGTCACGCTTCGACAGACGGAA
AACGGCCACGTCCATGATGCTGCGACTATCGCGGGTGCCCACGTCATAGAGCATCGGAACGAAAAAATCT
GGTTGCTCGTCGCCCTTGGGCGGCTTCCTAATCGACGGCGCACCGGCTGCCGGCGGTTGCCGGGATTCTT
TGCGGATTCGATCAGCGGCCGCTTGCCACGATTCACCGGGGCGTGCTTCTGCCTCGATGCGTTGCCGCTG
GGCGGCCTGCGCGGCCTTCAACTTCTCCACCAGGTCATCACCCAGCGCCGCGCCGATTTGTACCGGGCCG
GATGGTTTGCGACCGCTCACGCCGATTCCTCGGGCTTGGGGGTTCCAGTGCCATTGCAGGGCCGGCAGAC
AACCCAGCCGCTTACGCCTGGCCAACCGCCCGTTCCTCCACACATGGGGCATTCCACGGCGTCGGTGCCT
GGTTGTTCTTGATTTTCCATGCCGCCTCCTTTAGCCGCTAAAATTCATCTACTCATTTATTCATTTGCTC
ATTTACTCTGGTAGCTGCGCGATGTATTCAGATAGCAGCTCGGTAATGGTCTTGCCTTGGCGTACCGCGT
ACATCTTCAGCTTGGTGTGATCCTCCGCCGGCAACTGAAAGTTGACCCGCTTCATGGCTGGCGTGTCTGC
CAGGCTGGCCAACGTTGCAGCCTTGCTGCTGCGTGCGCTCGGACGGCCGGCACTTAGCGTGTTTGTGCTT
TTGCTCATTTTCTCTTTACCTCATTAACTCAAATGAGTTTTGATTTAATTTCAGCGGCCAGCGCCTGGAC
CTCGCGGGCAGCGTCGCCCTCGGGTTCTGATTCAAGAACGGTTGTGCCGGCGGCGGCAGTGCCTGGGTAG
CTCACGCGCTGCGTGATACGGGACTCAAGAATGGGCAGCTCGTACCCGGCCAGCGCCTCGGCAACCTCAC
CGCCGATGCGCGTGCCTTTGATCGCCCGCGACACGACAAAGGCCGCTTGTAGCCTTCCATCCGTGACCTC
AATGCGCTGCTTAACCAGCTCCACCAGGTCGGCGGTGGCCCATATGTCGTAAGGGCTTGGCTGCACCGGA
ATCAGCACGAAGTCGGCTGCCTTGATCGCGGACACAGCCAAGTCCGCCGCCTGGGGCGCTCCGTCGATCA
CTACGAAGTCGCGCCGGCCGATGGCCTTCACGTCGCGGTCAATCGTCGGGCGGTCGATGCCGACAACGGT
TAGCGGTTGATCTTCCCGCACGGCCGCCCAATCGCGGGCACTGCCCTGGGGATCGGAATCGACTAACAGA
ACATCGGCCCCGGCGAGTTGCAGGGCGCGGGCTAGATGGGTTGCGATGGTCGTCTTGCCTGACCCGCCTT
TCTGGTTAAGTACAGCGATAACCTTCATGCGTTCCCCTTGCGTATTTGTTTATTTACTCATCGCATCATA
TACGCAGCGACCGCATGACGCAAGCTGTTTTACTCAAATACACATCACCTTTTTAGACGGCGGCGCTCGG
TTTCTTCAGCGGCCAAGCTGGCCGGCCAGGCCGCCAGCTTGGCATCAGACAAACCGGCCAGGATTTCATG
CAGCCGCACGGTTGAGACGTGCGCGGGCGGCTCGAACACGTACCCGGCCGCGATCATCTCCGCCTCGATC
TCTTCGGTAATGAAAAACGGTTCGTCCTGGCCGTCCTGGTGCGGTTTCATGCTTGTTCCTCTTGGCGTTC
ATTCTCGGCGGCCGCCAGGGCGTCGGCCTCGGTCAATGCGTCCTCACGGAAGGCACCGCGCCGCCTGGCC
TCGGTGGGCGTCACTTCCTCGCTGCGCTCAAGTGCGCGGTACAGGGTCGAGCGATGCACGCCAAGCAGTG
CAGCCGCCTCTTTCACGGTGCGGCCTTCCTGGTCGATCAGCTCGCGGGCGTGCGCGATCTGTGCCGGGGT
GAGGGTAGGGCGGGGGCCAAACTTCACGCCTCGGGCCTTGGCGGCCTCGCGCCCGCTCCGGGTGCGGTCG
ATGATTAGGGAACGCTCGAACTCGGCAATGCCGGCGAACACGGTCAACACCATGCGGCCGGCCGGCGTGG
TGGTGTCGGCCCACGGCTCTGCCAGGCTACGCAGGCCCGCGCCGGCCTCCTGGATGCGCTCGGCAATGTC
CAGTAGGTCGCGGGTGCTGCGGGCCAGGCGGTCTAGCCTGGTCACTGTCACAACGTCGCCAGGGCGTAGG
TGGTCAAGCATCCTGGCCAGCTCCGGGCGGTCGCGCCTGGTGCCGGTGATCTTCTCGGAAAACAGCTTGG
TGCAGCCGGCCGCGTGCAGTTCGGCCCGTTGGTTGGTCAAGTCCTGGTCGTCGGTGCTGACGCGGGCATA
GCCCAGCAGGCCAGCGGCGGCGCTCTTGTTCATGGCGTAATGTCTCCGGTTCTAGTCGCAAGTATTCTAC
TTTATGCGACTAAAACACGCGACAAGAAAACGCCAGGAAAAGGGCAGGGCGGCAGCCTGTCGCGTAACTT
AGGACTTGTGCGACATGTCGTTTTCAGAAGACGGCTGCACTGAACGTCAGAAGCCGACTGCACTATAGCA
GCGGAGGGGTTGGATCAAAGTACTTTGATCCCGAGGGGAACCCTGTGGTTGGCATGCACATACAAATGGA
CGAACGGATAAACCT
