>Addgene plasmid #74803 | pGWB409 | addgene partial sequence | sequence record 165784 | GW-5 5'-AATCTCGCCGGATCCTAACT-3'
AAAGCCTGGGGTGCCTAATGCGGCCCCTCGAGGGGCCGCCATAGTGACTGGATATGTTGTGTTTTACAGT
ATTATGTAGTCTGTTTTTTATGCAAAATCTAATTTAATATATTGATATTTATATCATTTTACGTTTCTCG
TTCAGCTTTTTTGTACAAACTTGTGATAACAGCATGATGATGATGATGATGGCTCATTCTAGAGTCCCCC
GTGTTCTCTCCAAATGAAATGAACTTCCTTATATA
